Addgene plasmid #32525: pCDF1-PTPRD-P1690F
Depositing lab: Todd Waldman. Depositing organization: Georgetown University. Publication: Mutational inactivation of PTPRD in glioblastoma multiforme and malignant melanoma. Solomon DA, Kim JS, Cronin JC, Sibenaller Z, Ryken T, Rosenberg SA, Ressom H, Jean W, Bigner D, Yan H, Samuels Y, Waldman T. Cancer Res. 2008 Dec 15. 68(24):10300-6. 10.1158/0008-5472.CAN-08-3272 PubMed 19074898.
Backbone
  Vector backbone: pCDF1-MCS2-EF1-Puro
  Backbone manufacturer: System Biosciences
  Backbone size w/o insert (bp): 6606
  Vector type: Mammalian Expression, Lentiviral
  Selectable markers: Puromycin
Growth in bacteria
  Bacterial resistance: Ampicillin, 100 μg/mL
  Growth temperature: 37°C
  Growth strain: Stbl3
  Copy number: High Copy
Gene/Insert
  Gene/Insert name: Protein tyrosine phosphatase receptor-type delta P1690F
  Species: H. sapiens (human)
  Insert size (bp): 5140
  Mutation: P1690F
  GenBank ID: BC106714
  Entrez Gene: PTPRD (a.k.a. HPTP, HPTPD, HPTPDELTA, PTPD, R-PTP-delta, RPTPDELTA)
  Cloning method: Restriction Enzyme; 5′ cloning site NsiI (not destroyed); 3′ cloning site NsiI (not destroyed)
  Sequencing primers: 5′ atccacgctgttttgacctc; 3′ ccaacttctcggggactgt
Resource information
  A portion of this plasmid was derived from a plasmid made by: Todd Waldman
Terms and licenses: Academic/Nonprofit Terms; Industry Terms: Not Available to Industry
How to cite: pCDF1-PTPRD-P1690F was a gift from Todd Waldman (Addgene plasmid # 32525 ; http://n2t.net/addgene:32525 ; RRID:Addgene_32525)
