[The description below was written by a language model from this plasmid's Addgene catalogue record.]
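Description:
pCDF1-PTPRD-P1690F is a lentiviral mammalian expression plasmid built on the commercial pCDF1-MCS2-EF1-Puro backbone (about 6.6 kb without insert). It is maintained in bacteria as a high-copy plasmid under ampicillin selection and is propagated in a recombination-deficient strain, as is common for lentiviral vectors whose repeated terminal sequences can be unstable. In mammalian cells, transduced or transfected populations are selected with puromycin. The backbone name indicates that the puromycin marker is driven by an EF1 promoter, separate from the multiple cloning site that receives the gene of interest. The record does not state which promoter drives the insert, and no feature table is available to confirm the individual viral elements.

The payload is a roughly 5.1 kb human cDNA encoding protein tyrosine phosphatase receptor-type delta (PTPRD), carrying the single amino-acid substitution P1690F. The insert was cloned by restriction digestion into an NsiI site that is retained at both ends. Because the same enzyme flanks both junctions, the cloning was not inherently directional. No epitope tags or fluorescent reporters are recorded.

The associated publication concerns mutational inactivation of PTPRD in glioblastoma multiforme and malignant melanoma. The construct therefore appears intended for stable, virus-mediated expression of this mutant form in human cells, presumably so that its function can be compared with the wild-type phosphatase, although the record does not state the origin of the variant or the specific assays used.
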