>Addgene plasmid #32525 | pCDF1-PTPRD-P1690F | addgene partial sequence | sequence record 38554 | hPTPRD-F7 5'-ACG GGA GAG AAT GTC ACA GG-3'
AAAGCTCACACCTCAAGGTTTATCAGTGCCAATCTTCCATGTAATAAATTCAAAAATCGCCTTGTTAATA
TTATGCCATATGAATCCACAAGGGTATGCCTGCAGTTTATCCGTGGAGTAGAAGGATCTGATTACATCAA
TGCCAGTTTTATTGATGGATACAGACAACAGAAAGCCTACATCGCTACCCAGGGGCCCTTGGCAGAGACC
ACTGAAGACTTCTGGCGGATGCTCTGGGAACACAATTCCACCATAGTTGTGATGCTCACCAAGCTGCGTG
AAATGGGCAGAGAGAAATGTCACCAATACTGGCCAGCAGAACGGTCTGCAAGATACCAGTACTTTGTTGT
AGATCCCATGGCTGAGTACAACATGCCACAGTATATCCTAAGGGAATTCAAGGTCACAGATGCCAGGGAC
GGCCAGTCCCGAACAGTAAGGCAGTTCCAGTTCACTGACTGGCCAGAGCAAGGAGTGCCAAAGTCCGGAG
AAGGATTTATTGACTTCATCGGCCAAGTCCATAAAACAAAAGAACAGTTTGGCCAAGATGGACCCATTTC
AGTCCATTGCAGCGCGGGCGTTGGAAGAACTGGAGTCTTCATAACGCTAAGCATTGTTTTGGAAAGAATG
AGATATGAAGGAGTTGTAGATATCTTCCAGACTGTCAAAATGTTAAGAACACAACGACCAGCTATGGTAC
AGACAGAGGATCAATATCAGTTTTCCTATCGTGCCGCACTAGAGTACCTGGGCAGCTTTGACCACTATGC
